>Addgene plasmid #140629 | pDonor-GDH | addgene full sequence | sequence record 305978 | Addgene NGS Result
GATACCTACAGCGTGAGCTATGAGAAAGCGCCACGCTTCCCGAAGGGAGAAAGGCGGACAGGTATCCGGT
AAGCGGCAGGGTCGGAACAGGAGAGCGCACGAGGGAGCTTCCAGGGGGAAACGCCTGGTATCTTTATAGT
CCTGTCGGGTTTCGCCACCTCTGACTTGAGCGTCGATTTTTGTGATGCTCGTCAGGGGGGCGGAGCCTAT
GGAAAAACGCCAGCAACGCGGCCTTTTTACGGTTCCTGGCCTTTTGCTGGCCTTTTGCTCACATGTTCTT
TCCTGCGTTATCCCCTGATTCTGTGGATAACCGTATTACCGCCTTTGAGTGAGCTGATACCGCTCGCCGC
AGCCGAACGACCGAGCGCAGCGAGTCAGTGAGCGAGGAAGCGGAAGAGCGCCCAATACGCAAACCGCCTC
TCCCCGCGCGTTGGCCGATTCATTAATGCAGCTGGCACGACAGGTTTCCCGACTGGAAAGCGGGCAGTGA
GCGCAACGCAATTAATGTGAGTTAGCTCACTCATTAGGCACCCCAGGCTTTACACTTTATGCTTCCGGCT
CGTATGTTGTGTGGAATTGTGAGCGGATAACAATTTCACACAGGAAACAGCTATGACCATGATTACGCCA
AGCTTTGTTGATACAACCATAAAATGATAATTACACCCATAAATTGATAATTATCACACCCATAAATTGA
TATTGCCTCTTCATGGTCTAAACTTCAGTAAGTTTACGACATTTTCATGAAGAGGTCATTTCCGGGGATC
CGGCGTAGAGGATCGAGATCTCGATCCCGCGAAATTAATACGACTCACTATAGGGGAATTGTGAGCGGAT
AACAATTCCCCTCTAGAAATAATTTTGTTTAACTTTAAGAAGGAGATATACATATGTATCCGGATTTAAA
AGGAAAAGTCGTCGCTATTACAGGAGCTGCTTCAGGGCTCGGAAAGGCGATGGCCATTCGCTTCGGCAAG
GAGCAGGCAAAAGTGGTTATCAACTATTATAGTAATAAACAAGATCCGAACGAGGTAAAAGAAGAGGTCA
TCAAGGCGGGCGGTGAAGCTGTTGTCGTCCAAGGAGATGTCACGAAAGAGGAAGATGTAAAAAATATCGT
GCAAACGGCAATTAAGGAGTTCGGCACACTCGATATTATGATTAATAATGCCGGTCTTGAAAATCCTGTG
CCATCTCACGAAATGCCGCTCAAGGATTGGGATAAAGTCATCGGCACGAACTTAACGGGTGCCTTTTTAG
GAAGCCGTGAAGCGATTAAATATTTCGTAGAAAACGATATCAAGGGAAATGTCATTAACATGTCCAGTGT
GCACGAAGTGATTCCTTGGCCATTATTTGTCCACTATGCGGCAAGTAAAGGCGGGATGAAGCTGATGACA
CGCACATTAGCGTTGGAATACGCGCCGAAGGGCATTCGCGTCAATAATATTGGGCCAGGTGCGATCAACA
CGACGATCAATAAGGAGAAATTTGCTGACCCTGAACAGAGAGCTGATGTAGAAAGCATGATTCCAATGGG
ATATATCGGCGAACCGGAGGAGATCGCCGCAGTAGCAGCCTGGCTTGCTTCGAAGGAAGCCAGCTACGTC
ACAGGCATCACGTTATTCGCGGACGGCGGTATGACACTTTATCCTTCATTCCAGGCAGGCCGCGGTTAAT
GACTCGAGCACCACCACCACCACCACTGAGATCCGGCTGCTAACAAAGCCCGAAAGGAAGCTGAGTTGGC
TGCTGCCACCGCTGAGCAATAACTAGCATAACCCCTTGGGGCCTCTAAACGGGTCTTGAGGGGTTTTTTG
CTGAAAGGAGGAACTATATCCGGATCTAGAGTCCTTACTGCAGTAGTTTTGCTGAAATACTCGATTCACA
AAAATATCAACTTATGGTTGTTTTGTGAGATATCAATATATGGTTGTTTTGTGGTTAAGTTGCTGATTAT
AAATAATTATTAAATATCACTTTATGGTTGCATCAACAGGTACCGAGCTCGAATTCACTGGCCGTCGTTT
TACAACGTCGTGACTGGGAAAACCCTGGCGTTACCCAACTTAATCGCCTTGCAGCACATCCCCCTTTCGC
CAGCTGGCGTAATAGCGAAGAGGCCCGCACCGATCGCCCTTCCCAACAGTTGCGCAGCCTGAATGGCGAA
TGGCGCCTGATGCGGTATTTTCTCCTTACGCATCTGTGCGGTATTTCACACCGCATATGGTGCACTCTCA
GTACAATCTGCTCTGATGCCGCATAGTTAAGCCAGCCCCGACACCCGCCAACACCCGCTGACGCGCCCTG
ACGGGCTTGTCTGCTCCCGGCATCCGCTTACAGACAAGCTGTGACCGTCTCCGGGAGCTGCATGTGTCAG
AGGTTTTCACCGTCATCACCGAAACGCGCGAGACGAAAGGGCCTCGTGATACGCCTATTTTTATAGGTTA
ATGTCATGATAATAATGGTTTCTTAGACGTCAGGTGGCACTTTTCGGGGAAATGTGCGCGGAACCCCTAT
TTGTTTATTTTTCTAAATACATTCAAATATGTATCCGCTCATGAGACAATAACCCTGATAAATGCTTCAA
TAATATTGAAAAAGGAAGAGTATGAGTATTCAACATTTCCGTGTCGCCCTTATTCCCTTTTTTGCGGCAT
TTTGCCTTCCTGTTTTTGCTCACCCAGAAACGCTGGTGAAAGTAAAAGATGCTGAAGATCAGTTGGGTGC
ACGAGTGGGTTACATCGAACTGGATCTCAACAGCGGTAAGATCCTTGAGAGTTTTCGCCCCGAAGAACGT
TTTCCAATGATGAGCACTTTTAAAGTTCTGCTATGTGGCGCGGTATTATCCCGTATTGACGCCGGGCAAG
AGCAACTCGGTCGCCGCATACACTATTCTCAGAATGACTTGGTTGAGTACTCACCAGTCACAGAAAAGCA
TCTTACGGATGGCATGACAGTAAGAGAATTATGCAGTGCTGCCATAACCATGAGTGATAACACTGCGGCC
AACTTACTTCTGACAACGATCGGAGGACCGAAGGAGCTAACCGCTTTTTTGCACAACATGGGGGATCATG
TAACTCGCCTTGATCGTTGGGAACCGGAGCTGAATGAAGCCATACCAAACGACGAGCGTGACACCACGAT
GCCTGTAGCAATGGCAACAACGTTGCGCAAACTATTAACTGGCGAACTACTTACTCTAGCTTCCCGGCAA
CAATTAATAGACTGGATGGAGGCGGATAAAGTTGCAGGACCACTTCTGCGCTCGGCCCTTCCGGCTGGCT
GGTTTATTGCTGATAAATCTGGAGCCGGTGAGCGTGGGTCTCGCGGTATCATTGCAGCACTGGGGCCAGA
TGGTAAGCCCTCCCGTATCGTAGTTATCTACACGACGGGGAGTCAGGCAACTATGGATGAACGAAATAGA
CAGATCGCTGAGATAGGTGCCTCACTGATTAAGCATTGGTAACTGTCAGACCAAGTTTACTCATATATAC
TTTAGATTGATTTAAAACTTCATTTTTAATTTAAAAGGATCTAGGTGAAGATCCTTTTTGATAATCTCAT
GACCAAAATCCCTTAACGTGAGTTTTCGTTCCACTGAGCGTCAGACCCCGTAGAAAAGATCAAAGGATCT
TCTTGAGATCCTTTTTTTCTGCGCGTAATCTGCTGCTTGCAAACAAAAAAACCACCGCTACCAGCGGTGG
TTTGTTTGCCGGATCAAGAGCTACCAACTCTTTTTCCGAAGGTAACTGGCTTCAGCAGAGCGCAGATACC
AAATACTGTTCTTCTAGTGTAGCCGTAGTTAGGCCACCACTTCAAGAACTCTGTAGCACCGCCTACATAC
CTCGCTCTGCTAATCCTGTTACCAGTGGCTGCTGCCAGTGGCGATAAGTCGTGTCTTACCGGGTTGGACT
CAAGACGATAGTTACCGGATAAGGCGCAGCGGTCGGGCTGAACGGGGGGTTCGTGCACACAGCCCAGCTT
GGAGCGAACGACCTACACCGAACTGA
Features (pLannotate 1.2.2; 17 found; start..end, strand, type, name):
    398..490     +  CDS            lacI (fragment): lac repressor; lacI; The lac repressor binds to the lac operator to inhibit transcription in E. coli. This inhibition can be relieved by adding lactose or isopropyl-β-D-thiogalactopyranoside (IPTG).
    503..524     +  protein_bind   CAP binding site: CAP binding activates transcription in the presence of cAMP. E. coli catabolite activator protein
    539..569     +  promoter       lac promoter: promoter for the E. coli lac operon
    577..593     +  protein_bind   lac operator: The lac repressor binds to the lac operator to inhibit transcription in E. coli. This inhibition can be relieved by adding lactose or isopropyl-β-D-thiogalactopyranoside (IPTG). lac repressor encoded by lacI
    806..824     +  promoter       T7 promoter: promoter for bacteriophage T7 RNA polymerase
    825..849     +  protein_bind   lac operator: The lac repressor binds to the lac operator to inhibit transcription in E. coli. This inhibition can be relieved by adding lactose or isopropyl-β-D-thiogalactopyranoside (IPTG). lac repressor encoded by lacI
    864..886     +  RBS            RBS: efficient ribosome binding site from bacteriophage T7 gene 10 (Olins and Rangwala, 1989)
    894..1676    +  CDS            DHG_BACME: Experimental evidence at protein level: Swiss-Prot protein existence level 1. From Bacillus megaterium.
   1689..1706    +  CDS            9xHis (fragment): 9xHis affinity tag
   1716..1765    +  CDS            SET1 (fragment): solubility-enhancement tag derived from T7 phage gene 10B
   1773..1820    +  terminator     T7 terminator: transcription terminator for bacteriophage T7 RNA polymerase
   2013..2170    +  CDS            lacZα (fragment): LacZα fragment of β-galactosidase; lacZ fragment
   2176..2275    -  misc_feature   bom (fragment): basis of mobility region from pBR322
   2377..2412    -  CDS            rop (fragment): Rop protein, which maintains plasmids at low copy number; rop
   2507..2611    +  promoter       AmpR promoter: bla
   2612..3472    +  CDS            AmpR: β-lactamase; bla; confers resistance to ampicillin, carbenicillin, and related antibiotics
   3643..215     +  rep_origin     ori (across the origin): high-copy-number ColE1/pMB1/pBR322/pUC origin of replication
