[The description below was written by a language model from this plasmid's Addgene catalogue record and pLannotate feature annotations shown in this document.]
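Description:
pDonor-GDH is a high-copy, pUC19-based bacterial plasmid that serves as the donor component in a CRISPR-associated transposase system. It is maintained in E. coli through the ColE1/pUC origin of replication and selected with ampicillin via the bla (AmpR) gene and its native promoter. Remnants of the pUC19 lac region are also detected: a lacI fragment, the CAP binding site, the lac promoter and operator, and a lacZα fragment. These flank the inserted segment, consistent with cloning into the lacZα region.

According to the catalogue entry, the payload is a mini-transposon derived from Vibrio cholerae Tn6677 carrying a T7lac-GDH cargo cassette. The transposon ends themselves are not annotated in the feature table. They presumably lie in the unannotated stretches on either side of the cassette, but the record does not give their positions. The cargo consists of a T7 promoter with an adjacent lac operator, the T7 gene 10 ribosome binding site, a glucose dehydrogenase coding sequence, a short C-terminal polyhistidine stretch, and a T7 terminator. Expression therefore depends on T7 RNA polymerase and is repressible by LacI and inducible with IPTG. The annotation software matches the coding sequence to Bacillus megaterium glucose dehydrogenase, whereas the catalogue lists Tatumella citrea as a source species, and the record does not resolve this discrepancy.

The plasmid encodes no transposase or CRISPR components, so these must be supplied from other constructs. They would then mobilise the mini-transposon to RNA-guided chromosomal sites. The associated work concerns multicopy chromosomal integration, with GDH serving as the cargo gene.
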