Addgene plasmid #140629: pDonor-GDH
Purpose: Encodes a mini-transposon derived from V. cholerae Tn6677 and T7-GDH cargo gene.
Depositing lab: Sheng Yang. Depositing organization: CAS Center for Excellence in Molecular Plant Sciences ("CEMPS"). Publication: Multicopy chromosomal integration using CRISPR-associated transposases. Zhang Y, Sun X, Wang Q, Xu J, Dong F, Yang S, Yang J, Zhang Z, Qian Y, Chen J, Zhang J, Liu Y, Tao R, Jiang Y, Yang J, Yang S. ACS Synth Biol. 2020 Jun 17. doi: 10.1021/acssynbio.0c00073. PubMed 32551502.
Backbone
  Vector backbone: pUC19
  Vector type: Bacterial Expression, CRISPR ; Transposon
Growth in bacteria
  Bacterial resistance: Ampicillin, 100 μg/mL
  Growth temperature: 37°C
  Growth strain: DH5alpha
  Copy number: High Copy
Gene/Insert
  Gene/Insert name: Mini-Tn6677, T7lac-GDH gene cassette
  Species: Vibrio cholera, Tatumella citrea
  Cloning method: Restriction Enzyme; 5′ cloning site Unknown (unknown if destroyed); 3′ cloning site Unknown (unknown if destroyed)
Terms and licenses: Academic/Nonprofit Terms; Industry Terms: Not Available to Industry
How to cite: pDonor-GDH was a gift from Sheng Yang (Addgene plasmid # 140629 ; http://n2t.net/addgene:140629 ; RRID:Addgene_140629)
